>Addgene plasmid #111615 | pCdrA-gfp(ASV)C | addgene full sequence | sequence record 211907 | Addgene NGS Result
GGCGGTTTGCGTATTGGGCGCTCTTCCGCTTCCTCGCTCACTGACTCGCTGCGCTCGGTCGTTCGGCTGC
GGCGAGCGGTATCAGCTCACTCAAAGGCGGTAATACGGTTATCCACAGAATCAGGGGATAACGCAGGAAA
GAACATGTGAGCAAAAGGCCAGCAAAAGGCCAGGAACCGTAAAAAGGCCGCGTTGCTGGCGTTTTTCCAT
AGGCTCCGCCCCCCTGACGAGCATCACAAAAATCGACGCTCAAGTCAGAGGTGGCGAAACCCGACAGGAC
TATAAAGATACCAGGCGTTTCCCCCTGGAAGCTCCCTCGTGCGCTCTCCTGTTCCGACCCTGCCGCTTAC
CGGATACCTGTCCGCCTTTCTCCCTTCGGGAAGCGTGGCGCTTTCTCATAGCTCACGCTGTAGGTATCTC
AGTTCGGTGTAGGTCGTTCGCTCCAAGCTGGGCTGTGTGCACGAACCCCCCGTTCAGCCCGACCGCTGCG
CCTTATCCGGTAACTATCGTCTTGAGTCCAACCCGGTAAGACACGACTTATCGCCACTGGCAGCAGCCAC
TGGTAACAGGATTAGCAGAGCGAGGTATGTAGGCGGTGCTACAGAGTTCTTGAAGTGGTGGCCTAACTAC
GGCTACACTAGAAGAACAGTATTTGGTATCTGCGCTCTGCTGAAGCCAGTTACCTTCGGAAAAAGAGTTG
GTAGCTCTTGATCCGGCAAACAAACCACCGCTGGTAGCGGTGGTTTTTTTGTTTGCAAGCAGCAGATTAC
GCGCAGAAAAAAAGGATCTCAAGAAGATCCTTTGATCTTTTCTACGGGGTCTGACGCTCAGTGGAACGAA
AACTCACGTTAAGGGATTTTGGTCATGAGATTATCAAAAAGGATCTTCACCTAGATCCTTTTAAATTAAA
AATGAAGTTTTAAATCAATCTAAAGTATATATGAGTAAACTTGGTCTGACAGTTACCAATGCTTAATCAG
TGAGGCACCTATCTCAGCGATCTGTCTATTTCGTTCATCCATAGTTGCCTGACTCCCCGTCGTGTAGATA
ACTACGATACGGGAGGGCTTACCATCTGGCCCCAGTGCTGCAATGATACCGCGAGACCCACGCTCACCGG
CTCCAGATTTATCAGCAATAAACCAGCCAGCCGGAAGGGCCGAGCGCAGAAGTGGTCCTGCAACTTTATC
CGCCTCCATCCAGTCTATTAATTGTTGCCGGGAAGCTAGAGTAAGTAGTTCGCCAGTTAATAGTTTGCGC
AACGTTGTTGCCATTGCTACAGGCATCGTGGTGTCACGCTCGTCGTTTGGTATGGCTTCATTCAGCTCCG
GTTCCCAACGATCAAGGCGAGTTACATGATCCCCCATGTTGTGCAAAAAAGCGGTTAGCTCCTTCGGTCC
TCCGATCGTTGTCAGAAGTAAGTTGGCCGCAGTGTTATCACTCATGGTTATGGCAGCACTGCATAATTCT
CTTACTGTCATGCCATCCGTAAGATGCTTTTCTGTGACTGGTGAGTACTCAACCAAGTCATTCTGAGAAT
AGTGTATGCGGCGACCGAGTTGCTCTTGCCCGGCGTCAATACGGGATAATACCGCGCCACATAGCAGAAC
TTTAAAAGTGCTCATCATTGGAAAACGTTCTTCGGGGCGAAAACTCTCAAGGATCTTACCGCTGTTGAGA
TCCAGTTCGATGTAACCCACTCGTGCACCCAACTGATCTTCAGCATCTTTTACTTTCACCAGCGTTTCTG
GGTGAGCAAAAACAGGAAGGCAAAATGCCGCAAAAAAGGGAATAAGGGCGACACGGAAATGTTGAATACT
CATACTCTTCCTTTTTCAATATTATTGAAGCATTTATCAGGGTTATTGTCTCATGAGCGGATACATATTT
GAATGTATTTAGAAAAATAAACAAATAGGGGTTCCGCGCACATTTCCCCGAAAAGTGCCACCTGACGTCT
AAGAAACCATTATTATCATGACATTAACCTATAAAAATAGGCGTATCACGAGGCCCTTTCGTCTCGCGCG
TTTCGGTGATGACGGTGAAAACCTCTGACACATGCAGCTCCCGGAGACGGTCACAGCTTGTCTGTAAGCG
GATGCCGGGAGCAGACAAGCCCGTCAGGGCGCGTCAGCGGGTGTTGGCGGGTGTCGGGGCTGGCTTAACT
ATGCGGCATCAGAGCAGATTGTACTGAGAGTGCACCATCGAATTGGCCGCGGCGTTGTGACAATTTACCG
AACAACTCCGCGGCCGGGAAGCCGATCTCGGCTTGAACGAATTGTTAGGTGGCGGTACTTGGGTCGATAT
CAAAGTGCATCACTTCTTCCCGTATGCCCAACTTTGTATAGAGAGCCACTGCGGGATCGTCACCGTAATC
TGCTTGCACGTAGATCACATAAGCACCAAGCGCGTTGGCCTCATGCTTGAGGAGATTGATGAGCGCGGTG
GCAATGCCCTGCCTCCGGTGCTCGCCGGAGACTGCGAGATCATAGATATAGATCTCACTACGCGGCTGCT
CAAACTTGGGCAGAACGTAAGCCGCGAGAGCGCCAACAACCGCTTCTTGGTCGAAGGCAGCAAGCGCGAT
GAATGTCTTACTACGGAGCAAGTTCCCGAGGTAATCGGAGTCCGGCTGATGTTGGGAGTAGGTGGCTACG
TCTCCGAACTCACGACCGAAAAGATCAAGAGCAGCCCGCATGGATTTGACTTGGTCAGGGCCGAGCCTAC
ATGTGCGAATGATGCCCATACTTGAGCCACCTAACTTTGTTTTAGGGCGACTGCCCTGCTGCGTAACATC
GTTGCTGCTCCATAACATCAAACATCGACCCACGGCGTAACGCGCTTGCTGCTTGGATGCCCGAGGCATA
GACTGTACAAAAAAACAGTCATAACAAGCCATGAAAACCGCCACTGCGCCGTTACCACCGCTGCGTTCGG
TCAAGGTTCTGGACCAGTTGCGTGAGCGCATACGCTACTTGCATTACAGTTTACGAACCGAACAGGCTTA
TGTCAATTCGCCTCTCAGGCGCCGCTGGTGCCGCTGGTTGGACGCCAAGGGTGAATCCGCCTCGATACCC
TGATTACTCGCTTCCTGCGCCCTCTCAGGCGGCGATAGGGGACTGGTAAAACGGGGATTGCCCAGACGCC
TCCCCCGCCCCTTCAGGGGCACAAATGCGGCCCCAACGGGGCCACGTAGTGGTGCGTTTTTTGCGTTTCC
ACCCTTTTCTTCCTTTTCCCTTTTAAACCTTTTAGGACGTCTACAGGCCACGTAATCCGTGGCCTGTAGA
GTTTAAAAAGGGACGGATTTGTTGCCATTAAGGGACGGATTTGTTGTTAAGAAGGGACGGATTTGTTGTT
GTAAAGGGACGGATTTGTTGTATTGTGGGACGCAGATACAGTGTCCCCTTATACACAAGGAATGTCGAAC
GTGGCCTCACCCCCAATGGTTTACAAAAGCAATGCCCTGGTCGAGGCCGCGTATCGCCTCAGTGTTCAGG
AACAGCGGATCGTTCTGGCCTGTATTAGCCAGGTGAAGAGGAGCGAGCCTGTCACCGATGAAGTGATGTA
TTCAGTGACGGCGGAGGACATAGCGACGATGGCGGGTGTCCCTATCGAATCTTCCTACAACCAGCTCAAA
GAAGCGGCCCTGCGCCTGAAACGGCGGGAAGTCCGGTTAACCCAAGAGCCCAATGGCAAGGGGAAAAGAC
CGAGTGTGATGATTACCGGCTGGGTGCAAACAATCATCTACCGGGAGGGTGAGGGCCGTGTAGAACTCAG
GTTCACCAAAGACATGCTGCCGTACCTGACGGAACTCACCAAACAGTTCACCAAATACGCCTTGGCTGAC
GTGGCCAAGATGGACAGCACCCACGCGATCAGGCTTTACGAGCTGCTCATGCAATGGGACAGCATCGGCC
AGCGCGAAATAGAAATTGACCAGCTGCGAAAGTGGTTTCAACTGGAAGGCCGGTATCCCTCGATCAAGGA
CTTCAAGTTGCGAGTGCTTGATCCAGCCGTGACGCAGATCAACGAGCACAGCCCGCTACAGGTGGAGTGG
GCGCAGCGAAAGACCGGGCGCAAGGTCACACATCTGTTGTTCAGTTTTGGACCGAAGAAGCCCGCCAAGG
CGGTGGGTAAGGCCCCAGCGAAGCGCAAGGCCGGGAAGATTTCAGATGCTGAGATCGCGAAACAGGCTCG
CCCTGGTGAGACATGGGAAGCGGCCCGCGCTCGACTAACCCAGATGCCGCTGGATCTGGCCTAGAGGCCG
TGGCCACCACGGCCCGGCCTGCCTTTCAGGCTGCGCAACTGTTGGGAAGGGCGATCGGTGCGGGCCTCTT
CGCTATTACGCCAGCTGGCGAAAGGGGGATGTGCTGCAAGGCGATTAAGTTGGGTAACGCCAGGGTTTTC
CCAGTCACGACGTTGTAAAACGACGGCCAGTGCCAAGCTGGGCGGCCGCGCGAATTCGAGCTCGGTACCC
GGGGATCCTCTAGACATTGTCGGTTTTTTGACGGTATTACATATTTAACCTCCGTAGTGTCATTTTTGAG
TCACTCCGACGAACGGTCGCCCTTTCAAGTGGACAATTTTTGATCTGAAAGGCATTTTTTTGGCACACAA
GGCGCAATGTGAATTGCTTCTCAGATTTTCGTCATTTAACTGACGAAATGCAGTGCTGGAAAACTGACGT
GCGAAAGAGGAGAAATTAACTATGAGCATGCGTAAAGGAGAAGAACTTTTCACTGGAGTTGTCCCAATTC
TTGTTGAATTAGATGGTGATGTTAATGGGCACAAATTTTCTGTCAGTGGAGAGGGTGAAGGTGATGCAAC
ATACGGAAAACTTACCCTTAAATTTATTTGCACTACTGGAAAACTACCTGTTCCATGGCCAACACTTGTC
ACTACTTTCGGTTATGGTGTTCAATGCTTTGCGAGATACCCAGATCATATGAAACAGCATGACTTTTTCA
AGAGTGCCATGCCCGAAGGTTATGTACAGGAAAGAACTATATTTTTCAAAGATGACGGGAACTACAAGAC
ACGTGCTGAAGTCAAGTTTGAAGGTGATACCCTTGTTAATAGAATCGAGTTAAAAGGTATTGATTTTAAA
GAAGATGGAAACATTCTTGGACACAAATTGGAATACAACTATAACTCACACAATGTATACATCATGGCAG
ACAAACAAAAGAATGGAATCAAAGTTAACTTCAAAATTAGACACAACATTGAAGATGGAAGCGTTCAACT
AGCAGACCATTATCAACAAAATACTCCAATTGGCGATGGCCCTGTCCTTTTACCAGACAACCATTACCTG
TCCACACAATCTGCCCTTTCGAAAGATCCCAACGAAAAGAGAGACCACATGGTCCTTCTTGAGTTTGTAA
CAGCTGCTGGGATTACACATGGCATGGATGAACTATACAAAAGGCCTGCAGCAAACGACGAAAACTACGC
TGCATCAGTTTAATAAGCTTAATTAGCTGAGCTTGGACTCCTGTTGATAGATCCAGTAATGACCTCAGAA
CTCCATCTGGATTTGTTCAGAACGCTCGGTTGCCGCCGGGCGTTTTTTATTGGTGAGAATCCAAGCTAGC
TTGGCGAGATTTTCAGGAGCTAAGGAAGCTAAAATGGAGAAAAAAATCACTGGATATACCACCGTTGATA
TATCCCAATGGCATCGTAAAGAACATTTTGAGGCATTTCAGTCAGTTGCTCAATGTACCTATAACCAGAC
CGTTCAGCTGGATATTACGGCCTTTTTAAAGACCGTAAAGAAAAATAAGCACAAGTTTTATCCGGCCTTT
ATTCACATTCTTGCCCGCCTGATGAATGCTCATCCGGAATTTCGTATGGCAATGAAAGACGGTGAGCTGG
TGATATGGGATAGTGTTCACCCTTGTTACACCGTTTTCCATGAGCAAACTGAAACGTTTTCATCGCTCTG
GAGTGAATACCACGACGATTTCCGGCAGTTTCTACACATATATTCGCAAGATGTGGCGTGTTACGGTGAA
AACCTGGCCTATTTCCCTAAAGGGTTTATTGAGAATATGTTTTTCGTCTCAGCCAATCCCTGGGTGAGTT
TCACCAGTTTTGATTTAAACGTGGCCAATATGGACAACTTCTTCGCCCCCGTTTTCACCATGGGCAAATA
TTATACGCAAGGCGACAAGGTGCTGATGCCGCTGGCGATTCAGGTTCATCATGCCGTTTGTGATGGCTTC
CATGTCGGCAGAATGCTTAATGAATTACAACAGTACTGCGATGAGTGGCAGGGCGGGGCGTAATTTTTTT
AAGGCAGTTATTGGTGCCCTTAAACGCCTGGGGTAATGACTCTCTAGCTTGAGGCATCAAATAAAACGAA
AGGCTCAGTCGAAAGACTGGGCCTTTCGTTTTATCTGTTGTTTGTCGGTGAACGCTCTCCTGAGTAGGAC
AAATCCGCCGCTAGGAGCTTGCGGCCGCAATTCGTAATCATGTCATAGCTGTTTCCTGTGTGAAATTGTT
ATCCGCTCACAATTCCACACAACATACGAGCCGGAAGCATAAAGTGTAAAGCCTGGGGTGCCTAATGAGT
GAGCTAACTCACATTAATTGCGTTGCGCTCACTGCCCGCTTTCCAGTCGGGAAACCTGTCGTGCCAGCTG
CATTAATGAATCGGCCAACGCGCGGGGAGA
Features (pLannotate 1.2.2; 21 found; start..end, strand, type, name):
    204..792     -  rep_origin     ori: high-copy-number ColE1/pMB1/pBR322/pUC origin of replication
    963..1823    -  CDS            AmpR: β-lactamase; bla; confers resistance to ampicillin, carbenicillin, and related antibiotics
   1824..1928    -  promoter       AmpR promoter: bla
   2023..2058    +  CDS            rop (fragment): Rop protein, which maintains plasmids at low copy number; rop
   2160..2208    +  misc_feature   bom (fragment): basis of mobility region from pBR322
   2285..2818    -  CDS            GmR: gentamycin acetyltransferase; aacC1; confers resistance to gentamycin
   2988..3016    -  promoter       Pc promoter: intI1 (promoter lies within the coding sequence); class 1 integron promoter
   3066..3417    -  rep_origin     pRO1600 oriV: broad-host-range origin of replication from Pseudomonas aeruginosa plasmid pRO1600; requires the pRO1600 Rep protein for replication (West et al., 1994)
   3431..4264    +  CDS            pRO1600 Rep: replication protein for the broad-host-range plasmid pRO1600 from Pseudomonas aeruginosa&nbsp
   4295..4442    -  CDS            lacZα (fragment): LacZα fragment of β-galactosidase; lacZ fragment
   4462..4494    +  misc_feature   MCS (fragment): pUC18/19 multiple cloning site
   4718..5431    +  CDS            hfriFP: hfriFP is a fluorescent protein published in 2013, derived from Herbaspirillum frisingense.
   5441..5461    +  CDS            ssrA tag (LVA) (fragment): C-terminal peptide that mediates degradation in bacteria through the ClpXP and ClpAP proteases (McGinness et al., 2006) mutant LVA variant that confers accelerated degradation under some conditions (Andersen et al., 1998)
   5496..5590    +  terminator     lambda t0 terminator: transcription terminator from phage lambda
   5605..5633    +  promoter       cat promoter (fragment): promoter of the E. coli cat gene encoding chloramphenicol acetyltransferase
   5634..6290    +  CDS            cat: CAT_ECOLX - Experimental evidence at protein level: Swiss-Prot protein existence level 1. This enzyme is an effector of chloramphenicol resistance in bacteria. From Escherichia coli. This protein is used as a marker in many commonly used cloning vectors, such as pACYC184.
   6358..6444    +  terminator     rrnB T1 terminator: Escherichia coli rrnB; transcription terminator T1 from the E. coli rrnB gene
   6506..6522    -  protein_bind   lac operator: The lac repressor binds to the lac operator to inhibit transcription in E. coli. This inhibition can be relieved by adding lactose or isopropyl-β-D-thiogalactopyranoside (IPTG). lac repressor encoded by lacI
   6530..6560    -  promoter       lac promoter: promoter for the E. coli lac operon
   6575..6596    -  protein_bind   CAP binding site: CAP binding activates transcription in the presence of cAMP. E. coli catabolite activator protein
   6609..21      -  CDS            lacI (fragment) (across the origin): lac repressor; lacI; The lac repressor binds to the lac operator to inhibit transcription in E. coli. This inhibition can be relieved by adding lactose or isopropyl-β-D-thiogalactopyranoside (IPTG).
