[The description below was written by a language model from this plasmid's Addgene catalogue record and pLannotate feature annotations shown in this document.]
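Description:
pCdrA-gfp(ASV)C is a bacterial reporter plasmid built on the pUCP22Not backbone, an Escherichia coli–Pseudomonas shuttle vector. It carries two replication systems: a high-copy ColE1/pUC-type origin for propagation in E. coli, and the pRO1600 oriV with its cognate Rep protein, which supports maintenance in Pseudomonas aeruginosa and related species. Two resistance genes are annotated on the backbone: a gentamicin acetyltransferase (aacC1) driven by a class 1 integron Pc promoter, and β-lactamase with its own promoter. This matches the catalogue listing of gentamicin for bacterial growth and ampicillin as an additional marker. Remnants of the pUC lacZα/MCS region, the lac promoter and operator, and short rop, bom and lacI fragments are also present.

The insert is a synthetic cassette recorded as PcdrA-RBSII-gfp(ASV)-T0-T1. The cdrA promoter, which was not picked up by the automated annotation but presumably lies in the unannotated stretch upstream of the reporter, drives a fluorescent protein through the RBSII ribosome binding site. The reporter ORF was auto-labelled "hfriFP", but going by the catalogue entry it is GFP. It is followed by a partial match to an ssrA degradation tag, consistent with the ASV variant, which targets the protein to ClpXP/ClpAP proteolysis. The resulting unstable GFP lets fluorescence follow current promoter activity rather than accumulating. Downstream lie the lambda t0 terminator, a cat (chloramphenicol acetyltransferase) gene with only a fragment of its promoter annotated, and the rrnB T1 terminator.

The stated purpose is fluorescence-based gauging of intracellular levels of the second messenger cyclic di-GMP, with GFP output from the cdrA promoter serving as the readout.
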