Addgene plasmid #111615: pCdrA-gfp(ASV)C
Purpose: Fluorescence-based gauging of the level of the nucleotide secondary messenger cyclic di-GMP in Pseudomonas aeruginosa and related species
Depositing lab: Tim Tolker-Nielsen. Depositing organization: University of Copenhagen. Publication: Fluorescence-based reporter for gauging cyclic di-GMP levels in Pseudomonas aeruginosa. Rybtke MT, Borlee BR, Murakami K, Irie Y, Hentzer M, Nielsen TE, Givskov M, Parsek MR, Tolker-Nielsen T. Appl Environ Microbiol. 2012 Aug;78(15):5060-9. doi: 10.1128/AEM.00414-12. Epub 2012 May 11. PubMed 22582064.
Backbone
  Vector backbone: pUCP22Not
  Vector type: Bacterial Expression
  Selectable markers: Ampicillin
Growth in bacteria
  Bacterial resistance: Gentamicin, 10 μg/mL
  Growth temperature: 37°C
  Growth strain: DH5alpha
  Copy number: High Copy
Gene/Insert
  Gene/Insert name: PcdrA-RBSII-gfp(ASV)-T0-T1
  Species: Synthetic
  Cloning method: Restriction Enzyme; 5′ cloning site Unknown (unknown if destroyed)
Terms and licenses: Academic/Nonprofit Terms; Industry Terms: Not Available to Industry
How to cite: pCdrA-gfp(ASV)C was a gift from Tim Tolker-Nielsen (Addgene plasmid # 111615 ; http://n2t.net/addgene:111615 ; RRID:Addgene_111615)
